>Addgene plasmid #142735 | TFORF1140 | addgene full sequence | sequence record 395812 | Addgene NGS Result
TTAATGTAGTCTTATGCAATACTCTTGTAGTCTTGCAACATGGTAACGATGAGTTAGCAACATGCCTTAC
AAGGAGAGAAAAAGCACCGTGCATGCCGATTGGTGGAAGTAAGGTGGTACGATCGTGCCTTATTAGGAAG
GCAACAGACGGGTCTGACATGGATTGGACGAACCACTGAATTGCCGCATTGCAGAGATATTGTATTTAAG
TGCCTAGCTCGATACATAAACGGGTCTCTCTGGTTAGACCAGATCTGAGCCTGGGAGCTCTCTGGCTAAC
TAGGGAACCCACTGCTTAAGCCTCAATAAAGCTTGCCTTGAGTGCTTCAAGTAGTGTGTGCCCGTCTGTT
GTGTGACTCTGGTAACTAGAGATCCCTCAGACCCTTTTAGTCAGTGTGGAAAATCTCTAGCAGTGGCGCC
CGAACAGGGACTTGAAAGCGAAAGGGAAACCAGAGGAGCTCTCTCGACGCAGGACTCGGCTTGCTGAAGC
GCGCACGGCAAGAGGCGAGGGGCGGCGACTGGTGAGTACGCCAAAAATTTTGACTAGCGGAGGCTAGAAG
GAGAGAGATGGGTGCGAGAGCGTCAGTATTAAGCGGGGGAGAATTAGATCGCGATGGGAAAAAATTCGGT
TAAGGCCAGGGGGAAAGAAAAAATATAAATTAAAACATATAGTATGGGCAAGCAGGGAGCTAGAACGATT
CGCAGTTAATCCTGGCCTGTTAGAAACATCAGAAGGCTGTAGACAAATACTGGGACAGCTACAACCATCC
CTTCAGACAGGATCAGAAGAACTTAGATCATTATATAATACAGTAGCAACCCTCTATTGTGTGCATCAAA
GGATAGAGATAAAAGACACCAAGGAAGCTTTAGACAAGATAGAGGAAGAGCAAAACAAAAGTAAGACCAC
CGCACAGCAAGCGGCCGCTGATCTTCAGACCTGGAGGAGGAGATATGAGGGACAATTGGAGAAGTGAATT
ATATAAATATAAAGTAGTAAAAATTGAACCATTAGGAGTAGCACCCACCAAGGCAAAGAGAAGAGTGGTG
CAGAGAGAAAAAAGAGCAGTGGGAATAGGAGCTTTGTTCCTTGGGTTCTTGGGAGCAGCAGGAAGCACTA
TGGGCGCAGCGTCAATGACGCTGACGGTACAGGCCAGACAATTATTGTCTGGTATAGTGCAGCAGCAGAA
CAATTTGCTGAGGGCTATTGAGGCGCAACAGCATCTGTTGCAACTCACAGTCTGGGGCATCAAGCAGCTC
CAGGCAAGAATCCTGGCTGTGGAAAGATACCTAAAGGATCAACAGCTCCTGGGGATTTGGGGTTGCTCTG
GAAAACTCATTTGCACCACTGCTGTGCCTTGGAATGCTAGTTGGAGTAATAAATCTCTGGAACAGATTTG
GAATCACACGACCTGGATGGAGTGGGACAGAGAAATTAACAATTACACAAGCTTAATACACTCCTTAATT
GAAGAATCGCAAAACCAGCAAGAAAAGAATGAACAAGAATTATTGGAATTAGATAAATGGGCAAGTTTGT
GGAATTGGTTTAACATAACAAATTGGCTGTGGTATATAAAATTATTCATAATGATAGTAGGAGGCTTGGT
AGGTTTAAGAATAGTTTTTGCTGTACTTTCTATAGTGAATAGAGTTAGGCAGGGATATTCACCATTATCG
TTTCAGACCCACCTCCCAACCCCGAGGGGACCCATGCATTGCATCTCAATTAGTCAGCAACCAGGTGTGG
AAAGTCCCCAGGCTCCCCAGCAGGCAGAAGTATGCAAAGCATGCGTCTCAATTAGTCAGCAACCATAGTC
CCGCCCCTAACTCCGCCCATCCCGCCCCTAACTCCGCCCAGTTCCGCCCATTCTCCGCCCCATGGCTGAC
TAATTTTTTTTATTTATGCAGAGGCCGAGGCCGCCTCGGCCTCTGAGCTATTCCAGAAGTAGTGAGGAGG
CTTTTTTGGAGGCCTAGGCTTTTGCAAAAAGCTTTCTAGAGGTACCACCGGAGCTTACCATGACCGAGTA
CAAGCCCACGGTGCGCCTCGCCACCCGCGACGACGTCCCCAGGGCCGTACGCACCCTCGCCGCCGCGTTC
GCCGACTACCCCGCCACGCGCCACACCGTCGATCCGGACCGCCACATCGAGCGGGTCACCGAGCTGCAAG
AACTCTTCCTCACGCGCGTCGGGCTCGACATCGGCAAGGTGTGGGTCGCGGACGACGGCGCCGCCGTGGC
GGTCTGGACCACGCCGGAGAGCGTCGAAGCGGGGGCGGTGTTCGCCGAGATCGGCCCGCGCATGGCCGAG
TTGAGCGGTTCCCGGCTGGCCGCGCAGCAACAGATGGAAGGCCTCCTGGCGCCGCACCGGCCCAAGGAGC
CCGCGTGGTTCCTGGCCACCGTCGGCGTCTCGCCCGACCACCAGGGCAAGGGTCTGGGCAGCGCCGTCGT
GCTCCCCGGAGTGGAGGCGGCCGAGCGCGCCGGGGTGCCCGCCTTCCTGGAGACCTCCGCGCCCCGCAAC
CTCCCCTTCTACGAGCGGCTCGGCTTCACCGTCACCGCCGACGTCGAGGTGCCCGAAGGACCGCGCACCT
GGTGCATGACCCGCAAGCCCGGTGCCAGTTAACGAATTCTAGATCTTGAGACAAATGGCAGTATTCATCC
ACAATTTTAAAAGAAAAGGGGGGATTGGGGGGTACAGTGCAGGGGAAAGAATAGTAGACATAATAGCAAC
AGACATACAAACTAAAGAATTACAAAAACAAATTACAAAAATTCAAAATTTTCGGGTTTATTACAGGGAC
AGCAGAGATCCACTTTGGCGCCGGCTCGAGGCCTGCAGGTGCAAAGATGGATAAAGTTTTAAACAGAGAG
GAATCTTTGCAGCTAATGGACCTTCTAGGTCTTGAAAGGAGTGGGAATTGGCTCCGGTGCCCGTCAGTGG
GCAGAGCGCACATCGCCCACAGTCCCCGAGAAGTTGGGGGGAGGGGTCGGCAATTGAACCGGTGCCTAGA
GAAGGTGGCGCGGGGTAAACTGGGAAAGTGATGTCGTGTACTGGCTCCGCCTTTTTCCCGAGGGTGGGGG
AGAACCGTATATAAGTGCAGTAGTCGCCGTGAACGTTCTTTTTCGCAACGGGTTTGCCGCCAGAACACAG
GTAAGTGCCGTGTGTGGTTCCCGCGGGCCTGGCCTCTTTACGGGTTATGGCCCTTGCGTGCCTTGAATTA
CTTCCACCTGGCTGCAGTACGTGATTCTTGATCCCGAGCTTCGGGTTGGAAGTGGGTGGGAGAGTTCGAG
GCCTTGCGCTTAAGGAGCCCCTTCGCCTCGTGCTTGAGTTGAGGCCTGGCCTGGGCGCTGGGGCCGCCGC
GTGCGAATCTGGTGGCACCTTCGCGCCTGTCTCGCTGCTTTCGATAAGTCTCTAGCCATTTAAAATTTTT
GATGACCTGCTGCGACGCTTTTTTTCTGGCAAGATAGTCTTGTAAATGCGGGCCAAGATCTGCACACTGG
TATTTCGGTTTTTGGGGCCGCGGGCGGCGACGGGGCCCGTGCGTCCCAGCGCACATGTTCGGCGAGGCGG
GGCCTGCGAGCGCGGCCACCGAGAATCGGACGGGGGTAGTCTCAAGCTGGCCGGCCTGCTCTGGTGCCTG
GCCTCGCGCCGCCGTGTATCGCCCCGCCCTGGGCGGCAAGGCTGGCCCGGTCGGCACCAGTTGCGTGAGC
GGAAAGATGGCCGCTTCCCGGCCCTGCTGCAGGGAGCTCAAAATGGAGGACGCGGCGCTCGGGAGAGCGG
GCGGGTGAGTCACCCACACAAAGGAAAAGGGCCTTTCCGTCCTCAGCCGTCGCTTCATGTGACTCCACGG
AGTACCGGGCGCCGTCCAGGCACCTCGATTAGTTCTCGAGCTTTTGGAGTACGTCGTCTTTAGGTTGGGG
GGAGGGGTTTTATGCGATGGAGTTTCCCCACACTGAGTGGGTGGAGACTGAAGTTAGGCCAGCTTGGCAC
TTGATGTAATTCTCCTTGGAATTTGCCCTTTTTGAGTTTGGATCTTGGTTCATTCTCAAGCCTCAGACAG
TGGTTCAAAGTTTTTTTCTTCCATTTCAGGTGTCGTGAGGCTAGCACCGCCACCATGCTTAGTTCCTTTC
CAGTGGTTTTGCTGGAAACCATGTCTCATTATACAGATGAACCCAGATTTACCATAGAGCAGATAGATCT
GCTTCAGCGACTTCGGCGTACTGGAATGACTAAACATGAAATTCTCCATGCCTTGGAAACTTTGGACCGT
CTTGATCAAGAGCATAGTGACAAGTTTGGAAGAAGGTCCAGCTATGGAGGAAGTTCATATGGGAATAGTA
CTAACAATGTCCCAGCATCTTCCTCTACAGCTACAGCTTCCACACAGACGCAGCATTCGGGAATGTCCCC
GTCACCTAGCAACAGTTATGATACTTCCCCACAGCCTTGCACTACCAATCAAAATGGGAGGGAGAATAAT
GAGCGATTATCTACATCCAATGGAAAGATGTCACCAACTCGCTACCATGCAAACAGCATGGGTCAGAGGT
CATACAGTTTTGAAGCCTCAGAAGAGGACCTAGATGTAGATGATAAAGTGGAAGAATTAATGAGGAGGGA
CAGCAGTGTGATAAAAGAGGAAATCAAAGCCTTTCTTGCCAATCGGAGGATTTCCCAAGCAGTTGTTGCA
CAGGTAACAGGTATCAGTCAGAGCCGGATCTCTCATTGGCTGTTGCAGCAGGGATCAGACCTGAGTGAAC
AGAAGAAAAGAGCATTTTACCGATGGTATCAACTTGAGAAGACAAACCCTGGCGCTACACTAAGTATGAG
ACCAGCCCCCATTCCAATAGAGGACCCTGAATGGAGACAAACGCCTCCCCCAGTCTCTGCCACATCTGGT
ACTTTCCGACTGCGACGAGGGAGTCGATTTACCTGGAGAAAGGAGTGCCTGGCTGTTATGGAAAGTTACT
TCAATGAGAATCAATACCCAGATGAAGCAAAGAGGGAAGAAATTGCAAACGCTTGCAATGCAGTTATACA
GAAGCCAGGCAAAAAGCTGTCAGATCTGGAAAGAGTTACCTCCCTGAAAGTATATAATTGGTTTGCTAAC
AGAAGGAAGGAGATCAAGAGGAGAGCCAATATTGCAGCAATCCTGGAGAGTCATGGGATAGATGTGCAGA
GTCCAGGAGGCCACTCAAACAGTGATGATGTCGACGGGAATGACTACTCTGAGCAGGATACTTGGCAAGT
ACGCAATGGGGAGGAGGAGGAGGGAAGAAGTTCAGAGGGAGGCAGAGAAGCAGAGAAGGTAGAAGAAGAG
AGGAGGATCTAGTAATGAACTAGTCCGTAACTTGAAAGTATTTCGATTTCTTGGCTTTATATATCTTGTG
GAAAGGACGACATTACCCGAAACAATCGGCTCATACGCGTTAAGTCGACAATCAACCTCTGGATTACAAA
ATTTGTGAAAGATTGACTGGTATTCTTAACTATGTTGCTCCTTTTACGCTATGTGGATACGCTGCTTTAA
TGCCTTTGTATCATGCTATTGCTTCCCGTATGGCTTTCATTTTCTCCTCCTTGTATAAATCCTGGTTGCT
GTCTCTTTATGAGGAGTTGTGGCCCGTTGTCAGGCAACGTGGCGTGGTGTGCACTGTGTTTGCTGACGCA
ACCCCCACTGGTTGGGGCATTGCCACCACCTGTCAGCTCCTTTCCGGGACTTTCGCTTTCCCCCTCCCTA
TTGCCACGGCGGAACTCATCGCCGCCTGCCTTGCCCGCTGCTGGACAGGGGCTCGGCTGTTGGGCACTGA
CAATTCCGTGGTGTTGTCGGGGAAATCATCGTCCTTTCCTTGGCTGCTCGCCTGTGTTGCCACCTGGATT
CTGCGCGGGACGTCCTTCTGCTACGTCCCTTCGGCCCTCAATCCAGCGGACCTTCCTTCCCGCGGCCTGC
TGCCGGCTCTGCGGCCTCTTCCGCGTCTTCGCCTTCGCCCTCAGACGAGTCGGATCTCCCTTTGGGCCGC
CTCCCCGCGTCGACTTTAAGACCAATGACTTACAAGGCAGCTGTAGATCTTAGCCACTTTTTAAAAGAAA
AGGGGGGACTGGAAGGGCTAATTCACTCCCAACGAAGACAAGATCTGCTTTTTGCTTGTACTGGGTCTCT
CTGGTTAGACCAGATCTGAGCCTGGGAGCTCTCTGGCTAACTAGGGAACCCACTGCTTAAGCCTCAATAA
AGCTTGCCTTGAGTGCTTCAAGTAGTGTGTGCCCGTCTGTTGTGTGACTCTGGTAACTAGAGATCCCTCA
GACCCTTTTAGTCAGTGTGGAAAATCTCTAGCAGTACGTATAGTAGTTCATGTCATCTTATTATTCAGTA
TTTATAACTTGCAAAGAAATGAATATCAGAGAGTGAGAGGAACTTGTTTATTGCAGCTTATAATGGTTAC
AAATAAAGCAATAGCATCACAAATTTCACAAATAAAGCATTTTTTTCACTGCATTCTAGTTGTGGTTTGT
CCAAACTCATCAATGTATCTTATCATGTCTGGCTCTAGCTATCCCGCCCCTAACTCCGCCCATCCCGCCC
CTAACTCCGCCCAGTTCCGCCCATTCTCCGCCCCATGGCTGACTAATTTTTTTTATTTATGCAGAGGCCG
AGGCCGCCTCGGCCTCTGAGCTATTCCAGAAGTAGTGAGGAGGCTTTTTTGGAGGCCTAGGGACGTACCC
AATTCGCCCTATAGTGAGTCGTATTACGCGCGCTCACTGGCCGTCGTTTTACAACGTCGTGACTGGGAAA
ACCCTGGCGTTACCCAACTTAATCGCCTTGCAGCACATCCCCCTTTCGCCAGCTGGCGTAATAGCGAAGA
GGCCCGCACCGATCGCCCTTCCCAACAGTTGCGCAGCCTGAATGGCGAATGGG
[124 nt withheld, positions 6914-7037]
C
[91 nt withheld, positions 7039-7129]
A
[49 nt withheld, positions 7131-7179]
CCTTTGACGTTGGAGTCCACGTTCTTT
[37 nt withheld, positions 7207-7243]
ACCCTATCTCGGTCTATTCTTTTGATTTATAAGGGATTTTGCCGATTTCGGCCTATTGGTTAAAAAATGA
GCTGATTTAACAAAAATTTAACGCGAATTTTAACAAAATATTAACGCTTACAATTTAGGTGGCACTTTTC
GGGGAAATGTGCGCGGAACCCCTATTTGTTTATTTTTCTAAATACATTCAAATATGTATCCGCTCATGAG
ACAATAACCCTGATAAATGCTTCAATAATATTGAAAAAGGAAGAGTATGAGTATTCAACATTTCCGTGTC
GCCCTTATTCCCTTTTTTGCGGCATTTTGCCTTCCTGTTTTTGCTCACCCAGAAACGCTGGTGAAAGTAA
AAGATGCTGAAGATCAGTTGGGTGCACGAGTGGGTTACATCGAACTGGATCTCAACAGCGGTAAGATCCT
TGAGAGTTTTCGCCCCGAAGAACGTTTTCCAATGATGAGCACTTTTAAAGTTCTGCTATGTGGCGCGGTA
TTATCCCGTATTGACGCCGGGCAAGAGCAACTCGGTCGCCGCATACACTATTCTCAGAATGACTTGGTTG
AGTACTCACCAGTCACAGAAAAGCATCTTACGGATGGCATGACAGTAAGAGAATTATGCAGTGCTGCCAT
AACCATGAGTGATAACACTGCGGCCAACTTACTTCTGACAACGATCGGAGGACCGAAGGAGCTAACCGCT
TTTTTGCACAACATGGGGGATCATGTAACTCGCCTTGATCGTTGGGAACCGGAGCTGAATGAAGCCATAC
CAAACGACGAGCGTGACACCACGATGCCTGTAGCAATGGCAACAACGTTGCGCAAACTATTAACTGGCGA
ACTACTTACTCTAGCTTCCCGGCAACAATTAATAGACTGGATGGAGGCGGATAAAGTTGCAGGACCACTT
CTGCGCTCGGCCCTTCCGGCTGGCTGGTTTATTGCTGATAAATCTGGAGCCGGTGAGCGTGGGTCTCGCG
GTATCATTGCAGCACTGGGGCCAGATGGTAAGCCCTCCCGTATCGTAGTTATCTACACGACGGGGAGTCA
GGCAACTATGGATGAACGAAATAGACAGATCGCTGAGATAGGTGCCTCACTGATTAAGCATTGGTAACTG
TCAGACCAAGTTTACTCATATATACTTTAGATTGATTTAAAACTTCATTTTTAATTTAAAAGGATCTAGG
TGAAGATCCTTTTTGATAATCTCATGACCAAAATCCCTTAACGTGAGTTTTCGTTCCACTGAGCGTCAGA
CCCCGTAGAAAAGATCAAAGGATCTTCTTGAGATCCTTTTTTTCTGCGCGTAATCTGCTGCTTGCAAACA
AAAAAACCACCGCTACCAGCGGTGGTTTGTTTGCCGGATCAAGAGCTACCAACTCTTTTTCCGAAGGTAA
CTGGCTTCAGCAGAGCGCAGATACCAAATACTGTTCTTCTAGTGTAGCCGTAGTTAGGCCACCACTTCAA
GAACTCTGTAGCACCGCCTACATACCTCGCTCTGCTAATCCTGTTACCAGTGGCTGCTGCCAGTGGCGAT
AAGTCGTGTCTTACCGGGTTGGACTCAAGACGATAGTTACCGGATAAGGCGCAGCGGTCGGGCTGAACGG
GGGGTTCGTGCACACAGCCCAGCTTGGAGCGAACGACCTACACCGAACTGAGATACCTACAGCGTGAGCT
ATGAGAAAGCGCCACGCTTCCCGAAGGGAGAAAGGCGGACAGGTATCCGGTAAGCGGCAGGGTCGGAACA
GGAGAGCGCACGAGGGAGCTTCCAGGGGGAAACGCCTGGTATCTTTATAGTCCTGTCGGGTTTCGCCACC
TCTGACTTGAGCGTCGATTTTTGTGATGCTCGTCAGGGGGGCGGAGCCTATGGAAAAACGCCAGCAACGC
GGCCTTTTTACGGTTCCTGGCCTTTTGCTGGCCTTTTGCTCACATGTTCTTTCCTGCGTTATCCCCTGAT
TCTGTGGATAACCGTATTACCGCCTTTGAGTGAGCTGATACCGCTCGCCGCAGCCGAACGACCGAGCGCA
GCGAGTCAGTGAGCGAGGAAGCGGAAGAGCGCCCAATACGCAAACCGCCTCTCCCCGCGCGTTGGCCGAT
TCATTAATGCAGCTGGCACGACAGGTTTCCCGACTGGAAAGCGGGCAGTGAGCGCAACGCAATTAATGTG
AGTTAGCTCACTCATTAGGCACCCCAGGCTTTACACTTTATGCTTCCGGCTCGTATGTTGTGTGGAATTG
TGAGCGGATAACAATTTCACACAGGAAACAGCTATGACCATGATTACGCCAAGCGCGCAATTAACCCTCA
CTAAAGGGAACAAAAGCTGGAGCTGCAAGC
Features (pLannotate 1.2.2; 31 found; start..end, strand, type, name):
      5..231     +  promoter       RSV promoter: Rous sarcoma virus enhancer/promoter
    232..412     +  LTR            5' LTR (truncated): truncated 5' long terminal repeat (LTR) from HIV-1
    459..584     +  misc_feature   HIV-1 Ψ: packaging signal of human immunodeficiency virus type 1
    568..931     +  CDS            HIV-1 gag (fragment): gag protein from human immunodeficiency virus 1; gag
   1077..1310    +  misc_feature   RRE: The Rev response element (RRE) of HIV-1 allows for Rev-dependent mRNA export from the nucleus to the cytoplasm.
   1687..1713    +  CDS            Rev (fragment): human immunodeficiency virus 1 (HIV-1) Rev protein; rev; enhances nuclear export of unspliced and incompletely spliced viral mRNAs
   1720..1743    +  promoter       SV40 promoter (fragment): SV40 early promoter
   1744..1815    +  promoter       SV40 promoter (fragment): SV40 enhancer and early promoter
   1839..1974    +  rep_origin     SV40 ori: SV40 origin of replication
   2020..2616    +  CDS            PuroR (fragment): puromycin N-acetyltransferase; pac from Streptomyces; confers resistance to puromycin
   2665..2782    +  misc_feature   cPPT/CTS: central polypurine tract and central termination sequence of HIV-1
   2847..2913    +  CDS            small t antigen (fragment): SV40 (simian virus 40) small t antigen
   2920..4098    +  promoter       EF-1α promoter: strong constitutive promoter for human elongation factor EF-1α
   4115..5239    +  CDS            HMBOX1 (fragment): HMBX1_HUMAN - Also known as HOT1 From Homo sapiens (Human).
   5345..5398    +  promoter       U6 promoter (fragment): RNA polymerase III promoter for human U6 snRNA
   5440..6028    +  misc_feature   WPRE: woodchuck hepatitis virus posttranscriptional regulatory element
   6079..6098    +  misc_feature   cPPT/CTS (fragment): central polypurine tract and central termination sequence of HIV-1
   6100..6333    +  LTR            3' LTR (ΔU3): self-inactivating 3' long terminal repeat (LTR) from HIV-1
   6411..6532    +  polyA_signal   SV40 poly(A) signal: SV40 polyadenylation signal
   6572..6707    +  rep_origin     SV40 ori: SV40 origin of replication
   6728..6746    -  promoter       T7 promoter: promoter for bacteriophage T7 RNA polymerase
   6754..6909    +  CDS            lacZα (fragment): LacZα fragment of β-galactosidase; lacZ fragment
   6914..7342    +  rep_origin     f1 ori (sequence partly withheld): f1 bacteriophage origin of replication; arrow indicates direction of (+) strand synthesis
   7395..7499    +  promoter       AmpR promoter: bla
   7500..8360    +  CDS            AmpR: β-lactamase; bla; confers resistance to ampicillin, carbenicillin, and related antibiotics
   8531..9119    +  rep_origin     ori: high-copy-number ColE1/pMB1/pBR322/pUC origin of replication
   9302..9394    +  CDS            lacI (fragment): lac repressor; lacI; The lac repressor binds to the lac operator to inhibit transcription in E. coli. This inhibition can be relieved by adding lactose or isopropyl-β-D-thiogalactopyranoside (IPTG).
   9407..9428    +  protein_bind   CAP binding site: CAP binding activates transcription in the presence of cAMP. E. coli catabolite activator protein
   9443..9473    +  promoter       lac promoter: promoter for the E. coli lac operon
   9481..9497    +  protein_bind   lac operator: The lac repressor binds to the lac operator to inhibit transcription in E. coli. This inhibition can be relieved by adding lactose or isopropyl-β-D-thiogalactopyranoside (IPTG). lac repressor encoded by lacI
   9542..9560    +  promoter       T3 promoter: promoter for bacteriophage T3 RNA polymerase
