[The description below was written by a language model from this plasmid's Addgene catalogue record and pLannotate feature annotations shown in this document.]
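Description:
TFORF1140 is a lentiviral mammalian expression plasmid built on the pLX_TRC317 backbone that carries the human transcription factor HMBOX1 (also known as HOT1) as an open reading frame for overexpression. It belongs to a barcoded transcription factor ORF collection in which each clone carries a unique 24-bp barcode, so that individual factors can be identified by sequencing in pooled screens. The barcode itself is not annotated in the feature table. In bacteria the plasmid replicates from a high-copy ColE1/pUC-type origin and is selected with ampicillin through the bla gene. An f1 origin and remnants of a lac/T7/T3 cloning region are also present. The depositor notes a risk of recombination, which is common for LTR-containing plasmids.

The viral cassette has a third-generation layout. An RSV promoter drives a truncated HIV-1 5' LTR, followed by the Ψ packaging signal, a gag fragment and the RRE for Rev-dependent export of the genomic RNA. The cassette ends in a ΔU3 self-inactivating 3' LTR with an SV40 polyadenylation signal downstream. Within the provirus, an SV40 early promoter drives the puromycin N-acetyltransferase gene for selection of transduced cells. A cPPT/CTS element, which aids nuclear import of the viral genome, precedes the EF-1α promoter driving HMBOX1. A WPRE downstream of the ORF enhances transcript stability and expression. The annotated HMBOX1 match spans somewhat less than the stated 1,319-bp insert, and a short U6 promoter fragment lies between the ORF and the WPRE. The ORF was produced synthetically and corresponds to specific listed HMBOX1 transcript isoforms. The construct is meant for packaging into lentivirus to stably overexpress HMBOX1, for example in directed differentiation screens.
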