Addgene plasmid #142735: TFORF1140
Purpose: Lentiviral vector for overexpressing transcription factor ORFs with unique 24-bp barcodes. Barcodes facilitate identification of transcription factors in pooled screens.
Depositing lab: Feng Zhang. Depositing organization: Broad Institute. Publication: A transcription factor atlas of directed differentiation. Joung J, Ma S, Tay T, Geiger-Schuller KR, Kirchgatterer PC, Verdine VK, Guo B, Arias-Garcia MA, Allen WE, Singh A, Kuksenko O, Abudayyeh OO, Gootenberg JS, Fu Z, Macrae RK, Buenrostro JD, Regev A, Zhang F. Cell. 2023 Jan 5;186(1):209-229.e26. doi: 10.1016/j.cell.2022.11.026. PubMed 36608654.
Backbone
  Vector backbone: pLX_TRC317
  Backbone manufacturer: Broad Institute Genetic Perturbation Platform
  Backbone size w/o insert (bp): 8264
  Vector type: Mammalian Expression, Lentiviral
  Selectable markers: Puromycin
Growth in bacteria
  Bacterial resistance: Ampicillin, 100 μg/mL
  Growth temperature: 37°C
  Growth strain: NEB Stable
  Copy number: High Copy
Gene/Insert
  Gene/Insert name: HMBOX1
  Species: H. sapiens (human)
  Insert size (bp): 1319
  Entrez Gene: HMBOX1 (a.k.a. HNF1LA, HOT1, PBHNF, TAH1)
  Promoter: EF1a
  Cloning method: Unknown
  Sequencing primers: 5′ GGGTGGAGACTGAAGTTAGGCCAG; 3′ CACATAGCGTAAAAGGAGCAACATAG
Terms and licenses: Academic/Nonprofit Terms; Industry Terms: Not Available to Industry
Depositor comments: NM_001324391,NM_001324392,ENST00000558662 . The transcription factor ORF portion of this plasmid was synthesized by Genewiz. Please test multiple small colonies in case of plasmid recombination. To make this collection available in a timely manner, a portion of this collection was not fully sequenced by Addgene. If an Addgene verified full plasmid sequence is not available, please contact us prior to placing an order to request the full sequence.
How to cite: TFORF1140 was a gift from Feng Zhang (Addgene plasmid # 142735 ; http://n2t.net/addgene:142735 ; RRID:Addgene_142735)
