>Addgene plasmid #142735 | TFORF1140 | depositor partial sequence | sequence record 280343 | Insert
ACCGCCACCATGCTTAGTTCCTTTCCAGTGGTTTTGCTGGAAACCATGTCTCATTATACAGATGAACCCA
GATTTACCATAGAGCAGATAGATCTGCTTCAGCGACTTCGGCGTACTGGAATGACTAAACATGAAATTCT
CCATGCCTTGGAAACTTTGGACCGTCTTGATCAAGAGCATAGTGACAAGTTTGGAAGAAGGTCCAGCTAT
GGAGGAAGTTCATATGGGAATAGTACTAACAATGTCCCAGCATCTTCCTCTACAGCTACAGCTTCCACAC
AGACGCAGCATTCGGGAATGTCCCCGTCACCTAGCAACAGTTATGATACTTCCCCACAGCCTTGCACTAC
CAATCAAAATGGGAGGGAGAATAATGAGCGATTATCTACATCCAATGGAAAGATGTCACCAACTCGCTAC
CATGCAAACAGCATGGGTCAGAGGTCATACAGTTTTGAAGCCTCAGAAGAGGACCTAGATGTAGATGATA
AAGTGGAAGAATTAATGAGGAGGGACAGCAGTGTGATAAAAGAGGAAATCAAAGCCTTTCTTGCCAATCG
GAGGATTTCCCAAGCAGTTGTTGCACAGGTAACAGGTATCAGTCAGAGCCGGATCTCTCATTGGCTGTTG
CAGCAGGGATCAGACCTGAGTGAACAGAAGAAAAGAGCATTTTACCGATGGTATCAACTTGAGAAGACAA
ACCCTGGCGCTACACTAAGTATGAGACCAGCCCCCATTCCAATAGAGGACCCTGAATGGAGACAAACGCC
TCCCCCAGTCTCTGCCACATCTGGTACTTTCCGACTGCGACGAGGGAGTCGATTTACCTGGAGAAAGGAG
TGCCTGGCTGTTATGGAAAGTTACTTCAATGAGAATCAATACCCAGATGAAGCAAAGAGGGAAGAAATTG
CAAACGCTTGCAATGCAGTTATACAGAAGCCAGGCAAAAAGCTGTCAGATCTGGAAAGAGTTACCTCCCT
GAAAGTATATAATTGGTTTGCTAACAGAAGGAAGGAGATCAAGAGGAGAGCCAATATTGCAGCAATCCTG
GAGAGTCATGGGATAGATGTGCAGAGTCCAGGAGGCCACTCAAACAGTGATGATGTCGACGGGAATGACT
ACTCTGAGCAGGATACTTGGCAAGTACGCAATGGGGAGGAGGAGGAGGGAAGAAGTTCAGAGGGAGGCAG
AGAAGCAGAGAAGGTAGAAGAAGAGAGGAGGATCTAGTAATGAACTAGTCCGTAACTTGAAAGTATTTCG
ATTTCTTGGCTTTATATATCTTGTGGAAAGGACGACATTACCCGAAACAATCGGCTCAT
