>Addgene plasmid #142735 | TFORF1140 | depositor partial sequence | sequence record 280344 | Barcode
CATTACCCGAAACAATCGGCTCAT
